>Addgene plasmid #12693 | DCT.VV.Orf5 | addgene partial sequence | sequence record 19090 | T7 5'-TAATACGACTCACTATAGGG-3'
ACCGAATTTCCAGCTGACCACCATGGGAATTTCGATTCCTGCCAAAATCAATACATCATCTATAGACCAT
GTAACAATATTACAATACATAGATGAACCAAATGATATAAGACTAACAGTATGCATTATCCGAAATATTA
ATAACATTACATATTATATCAATATCACAAAAATAAATACACATTTGGCTAATCAATTTCGGGCTTGGAA
AAAACGTATCGCCGGAAGGGACTATATGACTAACTTATCTAGAGATACAGGAATACAACAATCAAAACTT
ACTGAAACTATACGTAACTGTCAAAAAAATAGAAACATATATGGTCTATATATACACTACAATTTAGTTA
TTAATGTGGTTATTGATTGGATAACCGATGTGATTGTTCAATCAATATTAAGAGGGTTGGTAAATTGGTA
CATAGCTAATAATACCTATACTCCAAATACACCCAATAATACAACAACCATTTCTGAGTTGGATATCATC
AAAATACTGGATAAATACGAGGACGTGTATAGAGTAAGTAAAGAAAAAGAATGTGGAATTTGCTATGAAG
TTGTTTACTCAAAACGATAGGCAATTCCCGGGGATCCGAATAAAGGGTCAAGACAATTCTGCAGATATCC
AGCACAGTGGCGGCCGCTCGAGTCTAGAGGGCCCGCGGTTCGAAGGTAAGCCTATCCCTAACCCTCTCCT
CGGTCTCGATTCTACGCGTACCGGTCATCATCACCATCACCATTGA
