[The description below was written by a language model from this plasmid's Addgene catalogue record.]
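Description:
DCT.VV.Orf5 is a mammalian expression plasmid built on the commercial pcDNA 3.1D V5-His-TOPO backbone (about 5.5 kb without insert) and carrying a 555 bp open reading frame from vaccinia virus, designated VV.Orf5 within its library and also recorded as VV_WR_011. The insert is listed as flanked by BamHI sites at both ends, both preserved. The plasmid is maintained at high copy number in E. coli under ampicillin selection, and a neomycin resistance marker allows G418 selection of transfected mammalian cells. No feature table is provided, so the regulatory elements are not itemised. This backbone family generally drives expression from the CMV immediate-early promoter, carries an upstream T7 promoter site (consistent with the T7 sequencing primer listed), and offers C-terminal V5 and polyhistidine tags. The record does not state whether the ORF is actually in frame with those tags.

The construct is one member of a library of individually cloned vaccinia virus ORFs assembled for screening, associated with work to identify poxvirus CD8+ T cell determinants and so inform the design and characterisation of smallpox vaccines. In that setting, expressing single viral ORFs in mammalian cells lets researchers test which gene products are recognised by virus-specific T cells. The plasmid and insert names apply only within this library, and the corresponding ORF names in the Copenhagen and WR strains are given in a supplementary data sheet. The depositors caution that the clone was made for screening, may differ from the current canonical gene sequence, and should be checked against the available quality-control sequencing.
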