Addgene plasmid #12693: DCT.VV.Orf5
Purpose: This plasmid was designed for screening purposes and may contain discrepancies relative to the current canonical GenBank version of the gene.
Depositing lab: Jack Bennink & Jon Yewdell. Depositing organization: National Institute of Allergy and Infectious Diseases (NIAID). Publication: Identification of poxvirus CD8+ T cell determinants to enable rational design and characterization of smallpox vaccines. Tscharke DC, Karupiah G, Zhou J, Palmore T, Irvine KR, Haeryfar SM, Williams S, Sidney J, Sette A, Bennink JR, Yewdell JW. J Exp Med. 2005 January 3; 201(1): 95–104. 10.1084/jem.20041912 PubMed 15623576.
Backbone
  Vector backbone: pcDNA 3.1D V5-His-TOPO
  Backbone manufacturer: Invitrogen
  Backbone size w/o insert (bp): 5514
  Vector type: Mammalian Expression
  Selectable markers: Neomycin (select with G418)
Growth in bacteria
  Bacterial resistance: Ampicillin, 100 μg/mL
  Growth temperature: 37°C
  Growth strain: DH5alpha
  Copy number: High Copy
Gene/Insert
  Gene/Insert name: VV.Orf5 (alt name: VV_WR_011)
  Species: Vaccinia Virus
  Insert size (bp): 555
  Cloning method: Restriction Enzyme; 5′ cloning site BamHI (not destroyed); 3′ cloning site BamHI (not destroyed)
  Sequencing primers: 5′ Universal T7
Terms and licenses: Academic/Nonprofit Terms; Industry Terms: Not Available to Industry
Depositor comments: Please see the Vaccinia kit page ( https://www.addgene.org/vvorf/ ) for more information. The kit page contains the supplemental VVOrfData spreadsheet, which includes important information about this plasmid. The plasmid and insert names provided here relate only to this library. The name of the ORF (if present) in VACV strain Copenhagen and the name of the ORF (if annotated) in VACV strain WR sequence can be found in VVOrfData spreadsheet. Please note that the amino acid sequence given for each ORF in the spreadsheet may contain some errors. Additionally, changes from the expected sequence may be present in these plasmids. Please see Addgene's quality control sequence and sequencing notes in the VVOrfData spreadsheet before ordering this plasmid.
How to cite: DCT.VV.Orf5 was a gift from Jack Bennink & Jon Yewdell (Addgene plasmid # 12693 ; http://n2t.net/addgene:12693 ; RRID:Addgene_12693)
